Addgene plasmid #84200: Osa-pCAMBIA-1301-STTM171
Purpose: Disturb the expression of miR171 in rice
Depositing lab: Guiliang Tang. Depositing organization: Michigan Technological University. Publication: Effective small RNA destruction by the expression of a short tandem target mimic in Arabidopsis. Yan J, Gu Y, Jia X, Kang W, Pan S, Tang X, Chen X, Tang G. Plant Cell. 2012 Feb;24(2):415-27. doi: 10.1105/tpc.111.094144. Epub 2012 Feb 17. PubMed 22345490.
Backbone
  Vector backbone: pCAMBIA-1301
  Backbone manufacturer: CAMBIA Company
  Backbone size w/o insert (bp): 11827
  Vector type: Bacterial Expression, Yeast Expression, Plant Expression
  Selectable markers: Hygromycin
Growth in bacteria
  Bacterial resistance: Chloramphenicol and Kanamycin, 25 & 50 μg/mL
  Growth temperature: 37°C
  Growth strain: DH5alpha
  Copy number: Unknown
Gene/Insert
  Gene/Insert name: miR171 (alt name: Osa-miR171)
  Species: Rice
  Insert size (bp): 2846
  GenBank ID: miRBase (MI0000680, MI0001133-MI0001138, MI0001147, MI0001155)
  Promoter: 2x35S
  Cloning method: Restriction Enzyme; 5′ cloning site PacI (unknown if destroyed); 3′ cloning site PacI (unknown if destroyed)
  Sequencing primers: 5′ 35S promoter; 3′ AGGTTTAGTCGTCTCGTGTCTG
Terms and licenses: Academic/Nonprofit Terms; Industry Terms: Not Available to Industry
Depositor comments: This plasmid used to disturb miR171’s expression by STTM method invented by Dr. Guiliang Tang’s Lab in Michigan Technological University (Plant cell, 2012), Houghton, MI, USA. The method used to construct this plasmid refers to Tang et al., (Methods, 2012) with minor revision The STTM sequence in this plasmid may contain discrepancies compared to the reference sequence(s). According to the depositing lab, these mutations should not affect plasmid function. For additional published information regarding this plasmid, please see https://www.cell.com/molecular-plant/pdf/S1674-2052(18)30275-2.pdf?_returnURL=https%3A%2F%2Flinkinghub.elsevier.com%2Fretrieve%2Fpii%2FS1674205218302752%3Fshowall%3Dtrue#
How to cite: Osa-pCAMBIA-1301-STTM171 was a gift from Guiliang Tang (Addgene plasmid # 84200 ; http://n2t.net/addgene:84200 ; RRID:Addgene_84200)
