[The description below was written by a language model from this plasmid's Addgene catalogue record and pLannotate feature annotations shown in this document.]
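Description:
Osa-pCAMBIA-1301-STTM171 is an Agrobacterium binary vector built on pCAMBIA-1301 and designed to interfere with miR171 in rice using the short tandem target mimic (STTM) approach. In this method, a short non-coding transcript carries two miRNA binding sites that resist cleavage, separated by a spacer. The transcript sequesters the target miRNA and triggers its degradation, producing a functional knockdown of the miR171 family. The catalogue lists the insert as about 2.8 kb, cloned through PacI sites and driven by a 2x35S promoter.

In the 14,391 nt sequence, a partial CaMV 35S element lies directly upstream of a full 35S promoter across the origin of the circular map, consistent with the doubled promoter, and a CaMV poly(A) signal follows. The STTM module itself is not annotated, but it presumably lies in the short gap between promoter and terminator. The depositor notes that the STTM sequence may differ slightly from the reference without affecting function. The inserted block also carries a chloramphenicol acetyltransferase gene, T7 and SP6 promoters, and fragments of a ColE1-type origin, which explains the dual chloramphenicol and kanamycin selection in E. coli.

The rest of the plasmid is standard pCAMBIA-1301. Between the left and right T-DNA borders are a 35S-driven hygromycin phosphotransferase cassette for selecting transformed plant tissue and a 35S-driven, intron-containing GUS reporter with a NOS terminator, which is expressed in plants but not in bacteria. Outside the borders are the kanamycin resistance gene, a pBR322-type origin with bom for E. coli, and the pVS1 oriV, RepA and StaA functions for stable maintenance in Agrobacterium. The catalogue also lists yeast expression as a vector type, but no yeast elements are annotated.
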