Features (pLannotate 1.2.2; 36 found; start..end, strand, type, name):
      1..346     +  promoter       CaMV 35S promoter: strong constitutive promoter from cauliflower mosaic virus
    298..344     +  promoter       minimal CaMV 35S promoter: minimal 35S promoter from cauliflower mosaic virus
    507..683     +  polyA_signal   CaMV poly(A) signal: cauliflower mosaic virus polyadenylation signal
   1245..1263    -  promoter       SP6 promoter: promoter for bacteriophage SP6 RNA polymerase
   1328..1987    -  CDS            CmR: chloramphenicol acetyltransferase; cat; confers resistance to chloramphenicol
   1988..2024    -  promoter       cat promoter (fragment): promoter of the E. coli cat gene encoding chloramphenicol acetyltransferase
   2024..2052    -  promoter       tet promoter: E. coli promoter for tetracycline efflux protein gene
   2114..2282    -  rep_origin     ori (fragment): high-copy-number ColE1/pMB1/pBR322/pUC origin of replication
   2295..2326    -  misc_feature   MCS (fragment): pUC18/19 multiple cloning site
   2357..2379    -  protein_bind   lac operator (fragment): The lac repressor binds to the lac operator to inhibit transcription in E. coli. This inhibition can be relieved by adding lactose or isopropyl-β-D-thiogalactopyranoside (IPTG). lac repressor encoded by lacI
   2383..2413    -  promoter       lac promoter: promoter for the E. coli lac operon
   2428..2449    -  protein_bind   CAP binding site: CAP binding activates transcription in the presence of cAMP. E. coli catabolite activator protein
   2462..2550    -  CDS            lacI (fragment): lac repressor; lacI; The lac repressor binds to the lac operator to inhibit transcription in E. coli. This inhibition can be relieved by adding lactose or isopropyl-β-D-thiogalactopyranoside (IPTG).
   2640..2985    +  promoter       CaMV 35S promoter: strong constitutive promoter from cauliflower mosaic virus
   2937..2983    +  promoter       minimal CaMV 35S promoter: minimal 35S promoter from cauliflower mosaic virus
   3058..4083    +  CDS            HygR: hygromycin B phosphotransferase confers resistance to hygromycin
   4124..4298    +  polyA_signal   CaMV poly(A) signal: cauliflower mosaic virus polyadenylation signal
   4376..4400    -  misc_feature   LB T-DNA repeat: left border repeat from nopaline C58 T-DNA
   4825..5619    +  CDS            KanR: aminoglycoside phosphotransferase; aphA-3; confers resistance to kanamycin
   5706..6294    +  rep_origin     ori: high-copy-number ColE1/pMB1/pBR322/pUC origin of replication
   6480..6620    -  misc_feature   bom: basis of mobility region from pBR322
   6722..6761    -  CDS            rop (fragment): Rop protein, which maintains plasmids at low copy number; rop
   6964..7158    -  rep_origin     pVS1 oriV: origin of replication for the Pseudomonas plasmid pVS1 (Heeb et al., 2000)
   7224..8297    -  CDS            pVS1 RepA: replication protein from the Pseudomonas plasmid pVS1 (Heeb et al., 2000)
   8726..9355    -  CDS            pVS1 StaA: stability protein from the Pseudomonas plasmid pVS1 (Heeb et al., 2000)
   9915..10316   -  CDS            Y4CG_SINFN (fragment): Protein inferred from homology: Swiss-Prot protein existence level 3. From Sinorhizobium fredii (strain NBRC 101917 / NGR234).
  10656..10680   -  misc_feature   RB T-DNA repeat: right border repeat from nopaline C58 T-DNA
  10702..10954   -  terminator     NOS terminator: nopaline synthase terminator and poly(A) signal
  10989..11007   -  CDS            9xHis (fragment): 9xHis affinity tag
  11013..13035   -  CDS            GUS (fragment): β-glucuronidase This version of the gusA gene has a 5' extension with a catalase intron to ensure expression in plants but not bacteria.
  13056..13397   -  promoter       CaMV 35S promoter: strong constitutive promoter from cauliflower mosaic virus
  13637..13791   -  CDS            lacZα (fragment): LacZα fragment of β-galactosidase; lacZ fragment
  13794..13811   -  misc_feature   MCS (fragment): pUC18/19 multiple cloning site
  13820..13861   -  rep_origin     ori (fragment): high-copy-number ColE1/pMB1/pBR322/pUC origin of replication
  13966..13984   +  promoter       T7 promoter: promoter for bacteriophage T7 RNA polymerase
  14053..14341   +  promoter       CaMV 35S promoter (fragment): strong constitutive promoter from cauliflower mosaic virus
>Addgene plasmid #84200 | Osa-pCAMBIA-1301-STTM171 | addgene full sequence | sequence record 174371 | Addgene NGS Result
TGAGACTTTTCAACAAAGGGTAATTTCGGGAAACCTCCTCGGATTCCATTGCCCAGCTATCYGTCACCTC
ATCGAAAGGACAGTAGAAAAGGAAGGTGGCTCCTACAAATGCCATCATTGCGATAAAGGAAAGGCTATCA
TTCAAGATGCCTCTGCCGACAGTGGTCCCAAAGATGGACCCCCACCCACGAGGAGCATCGTGGAAAAAGA
AGACGTTCCAACCACGTCTTCAAAGCAAGTGGATTGATGTGACATCTCCACTGACATAAGGGATGACGCA
CAACCCCACTATCCTTCGCAAGACCCTTCCTCTATATAAGGAAGTTCATTTCATTTGGAGAGGACAGCCC
AAGCTTGATATTGGCGCCTAGGCTCAATCAGTTGTTGTTGTTATGGTCTAATTTAAATATGGTCTAAAGA
AGAAGAATGATATTGGCACCTAGGCTCAATCAGAATTCGGTACGCTGAAATCACCAGTCTCTCTCTACAA
ATCTATCTCTCTCTATTTTCTCCATAAATAATGTGTGAGTAGTTTCCCGATAAGGGAAATTAGGGTTCTT
ATAGGGTTTCGCTCATGTGTTGAGCATATAAGAAACCCTTAGTATGTATTTGTATTTGTAAAATACTTCT
ATCAATAAAATTTCTAATTCCTAAAACCAAAATCCAGTACTAAAATCCAGATCTCCTAAAGTCCCTATAG
ATCTTTGTCGTGAATATAAACCAGACACGAGACGACTGGACCTGGAGCCCAGACGCCGTTCGAAGCTAGA
AGTACCGCTTAGGCAGGAGGCCGTTAGGGAAAAGATGCTAAGGCAGGGTTGGTTACGTTGACTCCCCCGT
AGGTTTGGTTTAAATATGATGAAGTGGACGGAAGGAAGGAGGAAGACAAGGAAGGATAAGGTTGCAGGCC
CTGTGCAAGGTAAGAAGATGGAAATTTGATAGAGGTACGCTACTATACTTATACTATACGCTAAGGGAAT
GGTTGTATTTATACCCTATACCCCCTAATAACCCCTTATCAATTTAAGAAATAATCCGCATAAGCCCCCG
CTTAAAAATTGGTATCAGAGCCATGAATAGGTCTATGACCAAAACTCAAGAGGATAAAACCTCACCAAAA
TACGAAAGAGTCCTTAACTCTAAAGATAAAAGATCTTTCAAGATCAAAACTAGTTCCCTCACACCGGTGA
CGGGGATCGCATGCGACCTCTAGACCATCACATTGGAGCTTCAGCTGCTCGAGTTCTATAGTGTCACCTA
AATCGTATGTGTATGATACATAAGGTTATGTATTAATTGTAGCCGCGTTCTTACGTCGACGTACCAATTA
CGCCCCGCCCTGTCACTCATCGCAGTACTGTTGTAATTCATTAAGCATTCTGCCGACATGGAAGCCATCA
CAAACGGCATGATGAACCTGAATCGCCAGCGGCATCAGCACCTTGTCGCCTTGCGTATAATATTTGCCCA
TGGTGAAAACGGGGGCGAAGAAGTTGTCCATATTGGCCACGTTTAAATCAAAACTGGTGAAACTCACCCA
GGGATTGGCTGAGACGAAAAACATATTCTCAATAAACCCTTTAGGGAAATAGGCCAGGTTTTCACCGTAA
CACGCCACATCTTGCGAATATATGTGTAGAAACTGCCGGAAATCGTCGTGGTATTCACTCCAGAGCGATG
AAAACGTTTCAGTTTGCTCATGGAAAACGGTGTAACAAGGGTGAACACTATCCCATATTACCAGCTCACC
GTCTTTCATTGCCATACGGAACTCCGGATGAGCATTCATCAGGCGGGCAAGAATGTGAATAAAGGCCGGA
TAAAACTTGTGCTTATTTTTCTTTACGGTCTTTAAAAAGGCCGTAATATCCAGCTGAACGGTCTGGTTAT
AGGTACATTGAGCAACTGACTGAAATGCCTCAAAATGTTCTTTACGATGCCATTGGGATATATCAACGGT
GGTATATCCAGTGATTTCTTTCTCCATTTTAGCTTCCTTAGCTCCTGAAAATCTCGATAACTCATTAAAG
CTTATCGATGATAAGCTGTCAAACATGAGAATTTAGCCCGCCTAATGAGCGGGCTTTTTGTTGTGATCCG
CGTTGCTGGCGTTTTTCCATAGGCTCCGCCCCCCTGACGAGCATCACAAAAATCGACGCTCAAGTCAGAG
GTGGCGAAACCCGACAGGACTATAAAGATACCAGGCGTTTCCCCCCTGGAAGCTCCCTCGTGCGCTCTCC
TGTTCCGACCCTGCCGCTTACCGGATACCTGTCCGCCTTTCTTAATTAATCTAGCTAGAGGATCCCCGGG
TACCGAGCTCGAATTCGTAATCATGTCATAGCTGTTTCCTGTGTGAAATTGTTATCCGCTCACAATTCCA
CACAACATACGAGCCGGAAGCATAAAGTGTAAAGCCTGGGGTGCCTAATGAGTGAGCTAACTCACATTAA
TTGCGTTGCGCTCACTGCCCGCTTTCCAGTCGGGAAACCTGTCGTGCCAGCTGCATTAATGAATCGGCCA
ACGCGCGGGGAGAGGCGGTTTGCGTATTGGCTAGAGCAGCTTGCCAACATGGTGGAGCACGACACTCTCG
TCTACTCCAAGAATATCAAAGATACAGTCTCAGAAGACCAAAGGGCTATTGAGACTTTTCAACAAAGGGT
AATATCGGGAAACCTCCTCGGATTCCATTGCCCAGCTATCTGTCACTTCATCAAAAGGACAGTAGAAAAG
GAAGGTGGCACCTACAAATGCCATCATTGCGATAAAGGAAAGGCTATCGTTCAAGATGCCTCTGCCGACA
GTGGTCCCAAAGATGGACCCCCACCCACGAGGAGCATCGTGGAAAAAGAAGACGTTCCAACCACGTCTTC
AAAGCAAGTGGATTGATGTGATATCTCCACTGACGTAAGGGATGACGCACAATCCCACTATCCTTCGCAA
GACCCTTCCTCTATATAAGGAAGTTCATTTCATTTGGAGAGGACACGCTGAAATCACCAGTCTCTCTCTA
CAAATCTATCTCTCTCGAGCTTTCGCAGATCCGGGGGGCAATGAGATATGAAAAAGCCTGAACTCACCGC
GACGTCTGTCGAGAAGTTTCTGATCGAAAAGTTCGACAGCGTCTCCGACCTGATGCAGCTCTCGGAGGGC
GAAGAATCTCGTGCTTTCAGCTTCGATGTAGGAGGGCGTGGATATGTCCTGCGGGTAAATAGCTGCGCCG
ATGGTTTCTACAAAGATCGTTATGTTTATCGGCACTTTGCATCGGCCGCGCTCCCGATTCCGGAAGTGCT
TGACATTGGGGAGTTTAGCGAGAGCCTGACCTATTGCATCTCCCGCCGTTCACAGGGTGTCACGTTGCAA
GACCTGCCTGAAACCGAACTGCCCGCTGTTCTACAACCGGTCGCGGAGGCTATGGATGCGATCGCTGCGG
CCGATCTTAGCCAGACGAGCGGGTTCGGCCCATTCGGACCGCAAGGAATCGGTCAATACACTACATGGCG
TGATTTCATATGCGCGATTGCTGATCCCCATGTGTATCACTGGCAAACTGTGATGGACGACACCGTCAGT
GCGTCCGTCGCGCAGGCTCTCGATGAGCTGATGCTTTGGGCCGAGGACTGCCCCGAAGTCCGGCACCTCG
TGCACGCGGATTTCGGCTCCAACAATGTCCTGACGGACAATGGCCGCATAACAGCGGTCATTGACTGGAG
CGAGGCGATGTTCGGGGATTCCCAATACGAGGTCGCCAACATCTTCTTCTGGAGGCCGTGGTTGGCTTGT
ATGGAGCAGCAGACGCGCTACTTCGAGCGGAGGCATCCGGAGCTTGCAGGATCGCCACGACTCCGGGCGT
ATATGCTCCGCATTGGTCTTGACCAACTCTATCAGAGCTTGGTTGACGGCAATTTCGATGATGCAGCTTG
GGCGCAGGGTCGATGCGACGCAATCGTCCGATCCGGAGCCGGGACTGTCGGGCGTACACAAATCGCCCGC
AGAAGCGCGGCCGTCTGGACCGATGGCTGTGTAGAAGTACTCGCCGATAGTGGAAACCGACGCCCCAGCA
CTCGTCCGAGGGCAAAGAAATAGAGTAGATGCCGACCGGGATCTGTCGATCGACAAGCTCGAGTTTCTCC
ATAATAATGTGTGAGTAGTTCCCAGATAAGGGAATTAGGGTTCCTATAGGGTTTCGCTCATGTGTTGAGC
ATATAAGAAACCCTTAGTATGTATTTGTATTTGTAAAATACTTCTATCAATAAAATTTCTAATTCCTAAA
ACCAAAATCCAGTACTAAAATCCAGATCCCCCGAATTAATTCGGCGTTAATTCAGTACATTAAAAACGTC
CGCAATGTGTTATTAAGTTGTCTAAGCGTCAATTTGTTTACACCACAATATATCCTGCCACCAGCCAGCC
AACAGCTCCCCGACCGGCAGCTCGGCACAAAATCACCACTCGATACAGGCAGCCCATCAGTCCGGGACGG
CGTCAGCGGGAGAGCCGTTGTAAGGCGGCAGACTTTGCTCATGTTACCGATGCTATTCGGAAGAACGGCA
ACTAAGCTGCCGGGTTTGAAACACGGATGATCTCGCGGAGGGTAGCATGTTGATTGTAACGATGACAGAG
CGTTGCTGCCTGTGATCACCGCGGTTTCAAAATCGGCTCCGTCGATACTATGTTATACGCCAACTTTGAA
AACAACTTTGAAAAAGCTGTTTTCTGGTATTTAAGGTTTTAGAATGCAAGGAACAGTGAATTGGAGTTCG
TCTTGTTATAATTAGCTTCTTGGGGTATCTTTAAATACTGTAGAAAAGAGGAAGGAAATAATAAATGGCT
AAAATGAGAATATCACCGGAATTGAAAAAACTGATCGAAAAATACCGCTGCGTAAAAGATACGGAAGGAA
TGTCTCCTGCTAAGGTATATAAGCTGGTGGGAGAAAATGAAAACCTATATTTAAAAATGACGGACAGCCG
GTATAAAGGGACCACCTATGATGTGGAACGGGAAAAGGACATGATGCTATGGCTGGAAGGAAAGCTGCCT
GTTCCAAAGGTCCTGCACTTTGAACGGCATGATGGCTGGAGCAATCTGCTCATGAGTGAGGCCGATGGCG
TCCTTTGCTCGGAAGAGTATGAAGATGAACAAAGCCCTGAAAAGATTATCGAGCTGTATGCGGAGTGCAT
CAGGCTCTTTCACTCCATCGACATATCGGATTGTCCCTATACGAATAGCTTAGACAGCCGCTTAGCCGAA
TTGGATTACTTACTGAATAACGATCTGGCCGATGTGGATTGCGAAAACTGGGAAGAAGACACTCCATTTA
AAGATCCGCGCGAGCTGTATGATTTTTTAAAGACGGAAAAGCCCGAAGAGGAACTTGTCTTTTCCCACGG
CGACCTGGGAGACAGCAACATCTTTGTGAAAGATGGCAAAGTAAGTGGCTTTATTGATCTTGGGAGAAGC
GGCAGGGCGGACAAGTGGTATGACATTGCCTTCTGCGTCCGGTCGATCAGGGAGGATATCGGGGAAGAAC
AGTATGTCGAGCTATTTTTTGACTTACTGGGGATCAAGCCTGATTGGGAGAAAATAAAATATTATATTTT
ACTGGATGAATTGTTTTAGTACCTAGAATGCATGACCAAAATCCCTTAACGTGAGTTTTCGTTCCACTGA
GCGTCAGACCCCGTAGAAAAGATCAAAGGATCTTCTTGAGATCCTTTTTTTCTGCGCGTAATCTGCTGCT
TGCAAACAAAAAAACCACCGCTACCAGCGGTGGTTTGTTTGCCGGATCAAGAGCTACCAACTCTTTTTCC
GAAGGTAACTGGCTTCAGCAGAGCGCAGATACCAAATACTGTCCTTCTAGTGTAGCCGTAGTTAGGCCAC
CACTTCAAGAACTCTGTAGCACCGCCTACATACCTCGCTCTGCTAATCCTGTTACCAGTGGCTGCTGCCA
GTGGCGATAAGTCGTGTCTTACCGGGTTGGACTCAAGACGATAGTTACCGGATAAGGCGCAGCGGTCGGG
CTGAACGGGGGGTTCGTGCACACAGCCCAGCTTGGAGCGAACGACCTACACCGAACTGAGATACCTACAG
CGTGAGCTATGAGAAAGCGCCACGCTTCCCGAAGGGAGAAAGGCGGACAGGTATCCGGTAAGCGGCAGGG
TCGGAACAGGAGAGCGCACGAGGGAGCTTCCAGGGGGAAACGCCTGGTATCTTTATAGTCCTGTCGGGTT
TCGCCACCTCTGACTTGAGCGTCGATTTTTGTGATGCTCGTCAGGGGGGCGGAGCCTATGGAAAAACGCC
AGCAACGCGGCCTTTTTACGGTTCCTGGCCTTTTGCTGGCCTTTTGCTCACATGTTCTTTCCTGCGTTAT
CCCCTGATTCTGTGGATAACCGTATTACCGCCTTTGAGTGAGCTGATACCGCTCGCCGCAGCCGAACGAC
CGAGCGCAGCGAGTCAGTGAGCGAGGAAGCGGAAGAGCGCCTGATGCGGTATTTTCTCCTTACGCATCTG
TGCGGTATTTCACACCGCATATGGTGCACTCTCAGTACAATCTGCTCTGATGCCGCATAGTTAAGCCAGT
ATACACTCCGCTATCGCTACGTGACTGGGTCATGGCTGCGCCCCGACACCCGCCAACACCCGCTGACGCG
CCCTGACGGGCTTGTCTGCTCCCGGCATCCGCTTACAGACAAGCTGTGACCGTCTCCGGGAGCTGCATGT
GTCAGAGGTTTTCACCGTCATCACCGAAACGCGCGAGGCAGGGTGCCTTGATGTGGGCGCCGGCGGTCGA
GTGGCGACGGCGCGGCTTGTCCGCGCCCTGGTAGATTGCCTGGCCGTAGGCCAGCCATTTTTGAGCGGCC
AGCGGCCGCGATAGGCCGACGCGAAGCGGCGGGGCGTAGGGAGCGCAGCGACCGAAGGGTAGGCGCTTTT
TGCAGCTCTTCGGCTGTGCGCTGGCCAGACAGTTATGCACAGGCCAGGCGGGTTTTAAGAGTTTTAATAA
GTTTTAAAGAGTTTTAGGCGGAAAAATCGCCTTTTTTCTCTTTTATATCAGTCACTTACATGTGTGACCG
GTTCCCAATGTACGGCTTTGGGTTCCCAATGTACGGGTTCCGGTTCCCAATGTACGGCTTTGGGTTCCCA
ATGTACGTGCTATCCACAGGAAAGAGACCTTTTCGACCTTTTTCCCCTGCTAGGGCAATTTGCCCTAGCA
TCTGCTCCGTACATTAGGAACCGGCGGATGCTTCGCCCTCGATCAGGTTGCGGTAGCGCATGACTAGGAT
CGGGCCAGCCTGCCCCGCCTCCTCCTTCAAATCGTACTCCGGCAGGTCATTTGACCCGATCAGCTTGCGC
ACGGTGAAACAGAACTTCTTGAACTCTCCGGCGCTGCCACTGCGTTCGTAGATCGTCTTGAACAACCATC
TGGCTTCTGCCTTGCCTGCGGCGCGGCGTGCCAGGCGGTAGAGAAAACGGCCGATGCCGGGATCGATCAA
AAAGTAATCGGGGTGAACCGTCAGCACGTCCGGGTTCTTGCCTTCTGTGATCTCGCGGTACATCCAATCA
GCTAGCTCGATCTCGATGTACTCCGGCCGCCCGGTTTCGCTCTTTACGATCTTGTAGCGGCTAATCAAGG
CTTCACCCTCGGATACCGTCACCAGGCGGCCGTTCTTGGCCTTCTTCGTACGCTGCATGGCAACGTGCGT
GGTGTTTAACCGAATGCAGGTTTCTACCAGGTCGTCTTTCTGCTTTCCGCCATCGGCTCGCCGGCAGAAC
TTGAGTACGTCCGCAACGTGTGGACGGAACACGCGGCCGGGCTTGTCTCCCTTCCCTTCCCGGTATCGGT
TCATGGATTCGGTTAGATGGGAAACCGCCATCAGTACCAGGTCGTAATCCCACACACTGGCCATGCCGGC
CGGCCCTGCGGAAACCTCTACGTGCCCGTCTGGAAGCTCGTAGCGGATCACCTCGCCAGCTCGTCGGTCA
CGCTTCGACAGACGGAAAACGGCCACGTCCATGATGCTGCGACTATCGCGGGTGCCCACGTCATAGAGCA
TCGGAACGAAAAAATCTGGTTGCTCGTCGCCCTTGGGCGGCTTCCTAATCGACGGCGCACCGGCTGCCGG
CGGTTGCCGGGATTCTTTGCGGATTCGATCAGCGGCCGCTTGCCACGATTCACCGGGGCGTGCTTCTGCC
TCGATGCGTTGCCGCTGGGCGGCCTGCGCGGCCTTCAACTTCTCCACCAGGTCATCACCCAGCGCCGCGC
CGATTTGTACCGGGCCGGATGGTTTGCGACCGCTCACGCCGATTCCTCGGGCTTGGGGGTTCCAGTGCCA
TTGCAGGGCCGGCAGGCAACCCAGCCGCTTACGCCTGGCCAACCGCCCGTTCCTCCACACATGGGGCATT
CCACGGCGTCGGTGCCTGGTTGTTCTTGATTTTCCATGCCGCCTCCTTTAGCCGCTAAAATTCATCTACT
CATTTATTCATTTGCTCATTTACTCTGGTAGCTGCGCGATGTATTCAGATAGCAGCTCGGTAATGGTCTT
GCCTTGGCGTACCGCGTACATCTTCAGCTTGGTGTGATCCTCCGCCGGCAACTGAAAGTTGACCCGCTTC
ATGGCTGGCGTGTCTGCCAGGCTGGCCAACGTTGCAGCCTTGCTGCTGCGTGCGCTCGGACGGCCGGCAC
TTAGCGTGTTTGTGCTTTTGCTCATTTTCTCTTTACCTCATTAACTCAAATGAGTTTTGATTTAATTTCA
GCGGCCAGCGCCTGGACCTCGCGGGCAGCGTCGCCCTCGGGTTCTGATTCAAGAACGGTTGTGCCGGCGG
CGGCAGTGCCTGGGTAGCTCACGCGCTGCGTGATACGGGACTCAAGAATGGGCAGCTCGTACCCGGCCAG
CGCCTCGGCAACCTCACCGCCGATGCGCGTGCCTTTGATCGCCCGCGACACGACAAAGGCCGCTTGTAGC
CTTCCATCCGTGACCTCAATGCGCTGCTTAACCAGCTCCACCAGGTCGGCGGTGGCCCATATGTCGTAAG
GGCTTGGCTGCACCGGAATCAGCACGAAGTCGGCTGCCTTGATCGCGGACACAGCCAAGTCCGCCGCCTG
GGGCGCTCCGTCGATCACTACGAAGTCGCGCCGGCCGATGGCCTTCACGTCGCGGTCAATCGTCGGGCGG
TCGATGCCGACAACGGTTAGCGGTTGATCTTCCCGCACGGCCGCCCAATCGCGGGCACTGCCCTGGGGAT
CGGAATCGACTAACAGAACATCGGCCCCGGCGAGTTGCAGGGCGCGGGCTAGATGGGTTGCGATGGTCGT
CTTGCCTGACCCGCCTTTCTGGTTAAGTACAGCGATAACCTTCATGCGTTCCCCTTGCGTATTTGTTTAT
TTACTCATCGCATCATATACGCAGCGACCGCATGACGCAAGCTGTTTTACTCAAATACACATCACCTTTT
TAGACGGCGGCGCTCGGTTTCTTCAGCGGCCAAGCTGGCCGGCCAGGCCGCCAGCTTGGCATCAGACAAA
CCGGCCAGGATTTCATGCAGCCGCACGGTTGAGACGTGCGCGGGCGGCTCGAACACGTACCCGGCCGCGA
TCATCTCCGCCTCGATCTCTTCGGTAATGAAAAACGGTTCGTCCTGGCCGTCCTGGTGCGGTTTCATGCT
TGTTCCTCTTGGCGTTCATTCTCGGCGGCCGCCAGGGCGTCGGCCTCGGTCAATGCGTCCTCACGGAAGG
CACCGCGCCGCCTGGCCTCGGTGGGCGTCACTTCCTCGCTGCGCTCAAGTGCGCGGTACAGGGTCGAGCG
ATGCACGCCAAGCAGTGCAGCCGCCTCTTTCACGGTGCGGCCTTCCTGGTCGATCAGCTCGCGGGCGTGC
GCGATCTGTGCCGGGGTGAGGGTAGGGCGGGGGCCAAACTTCACGCCTCGGGCCTTGGCGGCCTCGCGCC
CGCTCCGGGTGCGGTCGATGATTAGGGAACGCTCGAACTCGGCAATGCCGGCGAACACGGTCAACACCAT
GCGGCCGGCCGGCGTGGTGGTGTCGGCCCACGGCTCTGCCAGGCTACGCAGGCCCGCGCCGGCCTCCTGG
ATGCGCTCGGCAATGTCCAGTAGGTCGCGGGTGCTGCGGGCCAGGCGGTCTAGCCTGGTCACTGTCACAA
CGTCGCCAGGGCGTAGGTGGTCAAGCATCCTGGCCAGCTCCGGGCGGTCGCGCCTGGTGCCGGTGATCTT
CTCGGAAAACAGCTTGGTGCAGCCGGCCGCGTGCAGTTCGGCCCGTTGGTTGGTCAAGTCCTGGTCGTCG
GTGCTGACGCGGGCATAGCCCAGCAGGCCAGCGGCGGCGCTCTTGTTCATGGCGTAATGTCTCCGGTTCT
AGTCGCAAGTATTCTACTTTATGCGACTAAAACACGCGACAAGAAAACGCCAGGAAAAGGGCAGGGCGGC
AGCCTGTCGCGTAACTTAGGACTTGTGCGACATGTCGTTTTCAGAAGACGGCTGCACTGAACGTCAGAAG
CCGACTGCACTATAGCAGCGGAGGGGTTGGATCAAAGTACTTTGATCCCGAGGGGAACCCTGTGGTTGGC
ATGCACATACAAATGGACGAACGGATAAACCTTTTCACGCCCTTTTAAATATCCGATTATTCTAATAAAC
GCTCTTTTCTCTTAGGTTTACCCGCCAATATATCCTGTCAAACACTGATAGTTTAATTCCCGATCTAGTA
ACATAGATGACACCGCGCGCGATAATTTATCCTAGTTTGCGCGCTATATTTTGTTTTCTATCGCGTATTA
AATGTATAATTGCGGGACTCTAATCATAAAAACCCATCTCATAAATAACGTCATGCATTACATGTTAATT
ATTACATGCTTAACGTAATTCAACAGAAATTATATGATAATCATCGCAAGACCGGCAACAGGATTCAATC
TTAAGAAACTTTATTGCCAAATGTTTGAACGATCGGGGAAATTCGAGCTGGTCACCTGTAATTCACACGT
GGTGGTGGTGGTGGTGGCTAGCTTGTTTGCCTCCCTGCTGCGGTTTTTCACCGAAGTTCATGCCAGTCCA
GCGTTTTTGCAGCAGAAAAGCCGCCGACTTCGGTTTGCGGTCGCGAGTGAAGATCCCTTTCTTGTTACCG
CCAACGCGCAATATGCCTTGCGAGGTCGCAAAATCGGCGAAATTCCATACCTGTTCACCGACGACGGCGC
TGACGCGATCAAAGACGCGGTGATACATATCCAGCCATGCACACTGATACTCTTCACTCCACATGTCGGT
GTACATTGAGTGCAGCCCGGCTAACGTATCCACGCCGTATTCGGTGATGATAATCGGCTGATGCAGTTTC
TCCTGCCAGGCCAGAAGTTCTTTTTCCAGTACCTTCTCTGCCGTTTCCAAATCGCCGCTTTGGACATACC
ATCCGTAATAACGGTTCAGGCACAGCACATCAAAGAGATCGCTGATGGTATCGGTGTGAGCGTCGCAGAA
CATTACATTGACGCAGGTGATCGGACGCGTCGGGTCGAGTTTACGCGTTGCTTCCGCCAGTGGCGCGAAA
TATTCCCGTGCACCTTGCGGACGGGTATCCGGTTCGTTGGCAATACTCCACATCACCACGCTTGGGTGGT
TTTTGTCACGCGCTATCAGCTCTTTAATCGCCTGTAAGTGCGCTTGCTGAGTTTCCCCGTTGACTGCCTC
TTCGCTGTACAGTTCTTTCGGCTTGTTGCCCGCTTCGAAACCAATGCCTAAAGAGAGGTTAAAGCCGACA
GCAGCAGTTTCATCAATCACCACGATGCCATGTTCATCTGCCCAGTCGAGCATCTCTTCAGCGTAAGGGT
AATGCGAGGTACGGTAGGAGTTGGCCCCAATCCAGTCCATTAATGCGTGGTCGTGCACCATCAGCACGTT
ATCGAATCCTTTGCCACGCAAGTCCGCATCTTCATGACGACCAAAGCCAGTAAAGTAGAACGGTTTGTGG
TTAATCAGGAACTGTTCGCCCTTCACTGCCACTGACCGGATGCCGACGCGAAGCGGGTAGATATCACACT
CTGTCTGGCTTTTGGCTGTGACGCACAGTTCATAGAGATAACCTTCACCCGGTTGCCAGAGGTGCGGATT
CACCACTTGCAAAGTCCCGCTAGTGCCTTGTCCAGTTGCAACCACCTGTTGATCCGCATCACGCAGTTCA
ACGCTGACATCACCATTGGCCACCACCTGCCAGTCAACAGACGCGTGGTTACAGTCTTGCGCGACATGCG
TCACCACGGTGATATCGTCCACCCAGGTGTTCGGCGTGGTGTAGAGCATTACGCTGCGATGGATTCCGGC
ATAGTTAAAGAAATCATGGAAGTAAGACTGCTTTTTCTTGCCGTTTTCGTCGGTAATCACCATTCCCGGC
GGGATAGTCTGCCAGTTCAGTTCGTTGTTCACACAAACGGTGATACGTACACTTTTCCCGGCAATAACAT
ACGGCGTGACATCGGCTTCAAATGGCGTATAGCCGCCCTGATGCTCCATCACTTCCTGATTATTGACCCA
CACTTTGCCGTAATGAGTGACCGCATCGAAACGCAGCACGATACGCTGGCCTGCCCAACCTTTCGGTATA
AAGACTTCGCGCTGATACCAGACGTTGCCCGCATAATTACGAATATCTGCATCGGCGAACTGATCGTTAA
AACTGCCTGGCACAGCAATTGCCCGGCTTTCTTGTAACGCGCTTTCCCACCAACGCTGATCAATTCCACA
GTTTTCGCGATCCAGACTGAATGCCCACAGGCCGTCGAGTTTTTTGATTTCACGGGTTGGGGTTTCTACA
GGACGGACGAGTCGTCGGTTCTGTAACTATCATCATCATCATAGACACACGAAATAAAGTAATCAGATTA
TCAGTTAAAGCTATGTAATATTTACACCATAACCAATCAATTAAAAAATAGATCAGTTTAAAGAAAGATC
AAAGCTCAAAAAAATAAAAAGAGAAAAGGGTCCTAACCAAGAAAATGAAGGAGAAAAACTAGAAATTTAC
CCTCAGATCTACCATGGTCAAGAGTCCCCCGTGTTCTCTCCAAATGAAATGAACTTCCTTATATAGAGGA
AGGGTCTTGCGAAGGATAGTGGGATTGTGCGTCATCCCTTACGTCAGTGGAGATATCACATCAATCCACT
TGCTTTGAAGACGTGGTTGGAACGTCTTCTTTTTCCACGATGCTCCTCGTGGGTGGGGGTCCATCTTTGG
GACCACTGTCGGCAGAGGCATCTTCAACGATGGCCTTTCCTTTATCGCAATGATGGCATTTGTAGGAGCC
ACCTTCCTTTTCCACTATCTTCACAATAAAGTGACAGATAGCTGGGCAATGGAATCCGAGGAGGTTTCCG
GATATTACCCTTTGTTGAAAAGTCTCAATTGCCCTTTGGTCTTCTGAGACTGTATCTTTGATATTTTTGG
AGTAGACAAGTGTGTCGTGCTCCACCATGTTGACGAAGATTTTCTTCTTGTCATTGAGTCGTAAGAGACT
CTGTATGAACTGTTCGCCAGTCTTTACGGCGAGTTCTGTTAGGTCCTCTATTTGAATCTTTGACTCCATG
AAGCTAAACTGAAGGCGGGAAACGACAATCTGATCCAAGCTCAAGCTGCTCTAGCATTCGCCATTCAGGC
TGCGCAACTGTTGGGAAGGGCGATCGGTGCGGGCCTCTTCGCTATTACGCCAGCTGGCGAAAGGGGGATG
TGCTGCAAGGCGATTAAGTTGGGTAACGCCAGGGTTTTCCCAGTCACGACGTTGTAAAACGACGGCCAGT
GCCAAGCTTGCATGCCTGCAGTTAATTAAGTTTGCAAGCAGCAGATTACGCGCAGAAAAAAAGGATCTCA
AGGAGATCCTTTGGATCACAAAAAAAAAGCCCGCTCATTAGGCGGGTTAAATTCCCGGGTACTGCAGCCG
ATTCATTAATGCAGGTTAACCTGGCTTATCGAAATTAATACGACTCACTATAGGGAGACCGGCAGATCTG
ATCCCTACTCCAAAAATGTCAAAGATACAGTCTCAGAAGACCAAAGGGCTATTGAGACTTTTCAACAAAG
GGTAATTTCGGGAAACCTCCTCGGATTCCATTGCCCAGCTATCTGTCACTTCATCGAAAGGACAGTGGAA
AAGGAAGGTGGCTCCTACAAATGCCATCATTGCGATAAAGGAAAGGCTATCATTCAAGATGCCTCTGCCG
ACAGTGGTCCCAAAGATGGACCCCCACCCACGAGGAGCATCGTGGGAAAAGAAGACGTTCCAACCACGTC
TTCAAAGCAAGTGGATTGATGTGACATCTCCACTGACGTAAGGGATGACGCACAATCCCACCCCTACTCC
AAAAATGTCAAAGATACTGTCTCAGAAGACCAAAGGGCTAT
