>Addgene plasmid #84200 | Osa-pCAMBIA-1301-STTM171 | depositor partial sequence | sequence record 160756 | Backbone sequence
GATCTGAGGGTAAATTTCTAGTTTTTCTCCTTCATTTTCTTGGTTAGGACCCTTTTCTCTTTTTATTTTT
TTGAGCTTTGATCTTTCTTTAAACTGATCTATTTTTTAATTGATTGGTTATGGTGTAAATATTACATAGC
TTTAACTGATAATCTGATTACTTTATTTCGTGTGTCTATGATGATGATGATAGTTACAGAACCGACGACT
CGTCCGTCCTGTAGAAACCCCAACCCGTGAAATCAAAAAACTCGACGGCCTGTGGGCATTCAGTCTGGAT
CGCGAAAACTGTGGAATTGATCAGCGTTGGTGGGAAAGCGCGTTACAAGAAAGCCGGGCAATTGCTGTGC
CAGGCAGTTTTAACGATCAGTTCGCCGATGCAGATATTCGTAATTATGCGGGCAACGTCTGGTATCAGCG
CGAAGTCTTTATACCGAAAGGTTGGGCAGGCCAGCGTATCGTGCTGCGTTTCGATGCGGTCACTCATTAC
GGCAAAGTGTGGGTCAATAATCAGGAAGTGATGGAGCATCAGGGCGGCTATACGCCATTTGAAGCCGATG
TCACGCCGTATGTTATTGCCGGGAAAAGTGTACGTATCACCGTTTGTGTGAACAACGAACTGAACTGGCA
GACTATCCCGCCGGGAATGGTGATTACCGACGAAAACGGCAAGAAAAAGCAGTCTTACTTCCATGATTTC
TTTAACTATGCCGGAATCCATCGCAGCGTAATGCTCTACACCACGCCGAACACCTGGGTGGACGATATCA
CCGTGGTGACGCATGTCGCGCAAGACTGTAACCACGCGTCTGTTGACTGGCAGGTGGTGGCCAATGGTGA
TGTCAGCGTTGAACTGCGTGATGCGGATCAACAGGTGGTTGCAACTGGACAAGGCACTAGCGGGACTTTG
CAAGTGGTGAATCCGCACCTCTGGCAACCGGGTGAAGGTTATCTCTATGAACTCGAAGTCACAGCCAAAA
GCCAGACAGAGTCTGATATCTACCCGCTTCGCGTCGGCATCCGGTCAGTGGCAGTGAAGGGCCAACAGTT
CCTGATTAACCACAAACCGTTCTACTTTACTGGCTTTGGTCGTCATGAAGATGCGGACTTACGTGGCAAA
GGATTCGATAACGTGCTGATGGTGCACGACCACGCATTAATGGACTGGATTGGGGCCAACTCCTACCGTA
CCTCGCATTACCCTTACGCTGAAGAGATGCTCGACTGGGCAGATGAACATGGCATCGTGGTGATTGATGA
AACTGCTGCTGTCGGCTTTCAGCTGTCTTTAGGCATTGGTTTCGAAGCGGGCAACAAGCCGAAAGAACTG
TACAGCGAAGAGGCAGTCAACGGGGAAACTCAGCAAGCGCACTTACAGGCGATTAAAGAGCTGATAGCGC
GTGACAAAAACCACCCAAGCGTGGTGATGTGGAGTATTGCCAACGAACCGGATACCCGTCCGCAAGGTGC
ACGGGAATATTTCGCGCCACTGGCGGAAGCAACGCGTAAACTCGACCCGACGCGTCCGATCACCTGCGTC
AATGTAATGTTCTGCGACGCTCACACCGATACCATCAGCGATCTCTTTGATGTGCTGTGCCTGAACCGTT
ATTACGGATGGTATGTCCAAAGCGGCGATTTGGAAACGGCAGAGAAGGTACTGGAAAAAGAACTTCTGGC
CTGGCAGGAGAAACTGCATCAGCCGATTATCATCACCGAATACGGCGTGGATACGTTAGCCGGGCTGCAC
TCAATGTACACCGACATGTGGAGTGAAGAGTATCAGTGTGCATGGCTGGATATGTATCACCGCGTCTTTG
ATCGCGTCAGCGCCGTCGTCGGTGAACAGGTATGGAATTTCGCCGATTTTGCGACCTCGCAAGGCATATT
GCGCGTTGGCGGTAACAAGAAAGGGATCTTCACTCGCGACCGCAAACCGAAGTCGGCGGCTTTTCTGCTG
CAAAAACGCTGGACTGGCATGAACTTCGGTGAAAAACCGCAGCAGGGAGGCAAACAAGCTAGCCACCACC
ACCACCACCACGTGTGAATTACAGGTGACCAGCTCGAATTTCCCCGATCGTTCAAACATTTGGCAATAAA
GTTTCTTAAGATTGAATCCTGTTGCCGGTCTTGCGATGATTATCATATAATTTCTGTTGAATTACGTTAA
GCATGTAATAATTAACATGTAATGCATGACGTTATTTATGAGATGGGTTTTTATGATTAGAGTCCCGCAA
TTATACATTTAATACGCGATAGAAAACAAAATATAGCGCGCAAACTAGGATAAATTATCGCGCGCGGTGT
CATCTATGTTACTAGATCGGGAATTAAACTATCAGTGTTTGACAGGATATATTGGCGGGTAAACCTAAGA
GAAAAGAGCGTTTATTAGAATAACGGATATTTAAAAGGGCGTGAAAAGGTTTATCCGTTCGTCCATTTGT
ATGTGCATGCCAACCACAGGGTTCCCCTCGGGATCAAAGTACTTTGATCCAACCCCTCCGCTGCTATAGT
GCAGTCGGCTTCTGACGTTCAGTGCAGCCGTCTTCTGAAAACGACATGTCGCACAAGTCCTAAGTTACGC
GACAGGCTGCCGCCCTGCCCTTTTCCTGGCGTTTTCTTGTCGCGTGTTTTAGTCGCATAAAGTAGAATAC
TTGCGACTAGAACCGGAGACATTACGCCATGAACAAGAGCGCCGCCGCTGGCCTGCTGGGCTATGCCCGC
GTCAGCACCGACGACCAGGACTTGACCAACCAACGGGCCGAACTGCACGCGGCCGGCTGCACCAAGCTGT
TTTCCGAGAAGATCACCGGCACCAGGCGCGACCGCCCGGAGCTGGCCAGGATGCTTGACCACCTACGCCC
TGGCGACGTTGTGACAGTGACCAGGCTAGACCGCCTGGCCCGCAGCACCCGCGACCTACTGGACATTGCC
GAGCGCATCCAGGAGGCCGGCGCGGGCCTGCGTAGCCTGGCAGAGCCGTGGGCCGACACCACCACGCCGG
CCGGCCGCATGGTGTTGACCGTGTTCGCCGGCATTGCCGAGTTCGAGCGTTCCCTAATCATCGACCGCAC
CCGGAGCGGGCGCGAGGCCGCCAAGGCCCGAGGCGTGAAGTTTGGCCCCCGCCCTACCCTCACCCCGGCA
CAGATCGCGCACGCCCGCGAGCTGATCGACCAGGAAGGCCGCACCGTGAAAGAGGCGGCTGCACTGCTTG
GCGTGCATCGCTCGACCCTGTACCGCGCACTTGAGCGCAGCGAGGAAGTGACGCCCACCGAGGCCAGGCG
GCGCGGTGCCTTCCGTGAGGACGCATTGACCGAGGCCGACGCCCTGGCGGCCGCCGAGAATGAACGCCAA
GAGGAACAAGCATGAAACCGCACCAGGACGGCCAGGACGAACCGTTTTTCATTACCGAAGAGATCGAGGC
GGAGATGATCGCGGCCGGGTACGTGTTCGAGCCGCCCGCGCACGTCTCAACCGTGCGGCTGCATGAAATC
CTGGCCGGTTTGTCTGATGCCAAGCTGGCGGCCTGGCCGGCCAGCTTGGCCGCTGAAGAAACCGAGCGCC
GCCGTCTAAAAAGGTGATGTGTATTTGAGTAAAACAGCTTGCGTCATGCGGTCGCTGCGTATATGATGCG
ATGAGTAAATAAACAAATACGCAAGGGGAACGCATGAAGGTTATCGCTGTACTTAACCAGAAAGGCGGGT
CAGGCAAGACGACCATCGCAACCCATCTAGCCCGCGCCCTGCAACTCGCCGGGGCCGATGTTCTGTTAGT
CGATTCCGATCCCCAGGGCAGTGCCCGCGATTGGGCGGCCGTGCGGGAAGATCAACCGCTAACCGTTGTC
GGCATCGACCGCCCGACGATTGACCGCGACGTGAAGGCCATCGGCCGGCGCGACTTCGTAGTGATCGACG
GAGCGCCCCAGGCGGCGGACTTGGCTGTGTCCGCGATCAAGGCAGCCGACTTCGTGCTGATTCCGGTGCA
GCCAAGCCCTTACGACATATGGGCCACCGCCGACCTGGTGGAGCTGGTTAAGCAGCGCATTGAGGTCACG
GATGGAAGGCTACAAGCGGCCTTTGTCGTGTCGCGGGCGATCAAAGGCACGCGCATCGGCGGTGAGGTTG
CCGAGGCGCTGGCCGGGTACGAGCTGCCCATTCTTGAGTCCCGTATCACGCAGCGCGTGAGCTACCCAGG
CACTGCCGCCGCCGGCACAACCGTTCTTGAATCAGAACCCGAGGGCGACGCTGCCCGCGAGGTCCAGGCG
CTGGCCGCTGAAATTAAATCAAAACTCATTTGAGTTAATGAGGTAAAGAGAAAATGAGCAAAAGCACAAA
CACGCTAAGTGCCGGCCGTCCGAGCGCACGCAGCAGCAAGGCTGCAACGTTGGCCAGCCTGGCAGACACG
CCAGCCATGAAGCGGGTCAACTTTCAGTTGCCGGCGGAGGATCACACCAAGCTGAAGATGTACGCGGTAC
GCCAAGGCAAGACCATTACCGAGCTGCTATCTGAATACATCGCGCAGCTACCAGAGTAAATGAGCAAATG
AATAAATGAGTAGATGAATTTTAGCGGCTAAAGGAGGCGGCATGGAAAATCAAGAACAACCAGGCACCGA
CGCCGTGGAATGCCCCATGTGTGGAGGAACGGGCGGTTGGCCAGGCGTAAGCGGCTGGGTTGTCTGCCGG
CCCTGCAATGGCACTGGAACCCCCAAGCCCGAGGAATCGGCGTGAGCGGTCGCAAACCATCCGGCCCGGT
ACAAATCGGCGCGGCGCTGGGTGATGACCTGGTGGAGAAGTTGAAGGCCGCGCAGGCCGCCCAGCGGCAA
CGCATCGAGGCAGAAGCACGCCCCGGTGAATCGTGGCAAGCGGCCGCTGATCGAATCCGCAAAGAATCCC
GGCAACCGCCGGCAGCCGGTGCGCCGTCGATTAGGAAGCCGCCCAAGGGCGACGAGCAACCAGATTTTTT
CGTTCCGATGCTCTATGACGTGGGCACCCGCGATAGTCGCAGCATCATGGACGTGGCCGTTTTCCGTCTG
TCGAAGCGTGACCGACGAGCTGGCGAGGTGATCCGCTACGAGCTTCCAGACGGGCACGTAGAGGTTTCCG
CAGGGCCGGCCGGCATGGCCAGTGTGTGGGATTACGACCTGGTACTGATGGCGGTTTCCCATCTAACCGA
ATCCATGAACCGATACCGGGAAGGGAAGGGAGACAAGCCCGGCCGCGTGTTCCGTCCACACGTTGCGGAC
GTACTCAAGTTCTGCCGGCGAGCCGATGGCGGAAAGCAGAAAGACGACCTGGTAGAAACCTGCATTCGGT
TAAACACCACGCACGTTGCCATGCAGCGTACGAAGAAGGCCAAGAACGGCCGCCTGGTGACGGTATCCGA
GGGTGAAGCCTTGATTAGCCGCTACAAGATCGTAAAGAGCGAAACCGGGCGGCCGGAGTACATCGAGATC
GAGCTAGCTGATTGGATGTACCGCGAGATCACAGAAGGCAAGAACCCGGACGTGCTGACGGTTCACCCCG
ATTACTTTTTGATCGATCCCGGCATCGGCCGTTTTCTCTACCGCCTGGCACGCCGCGCCGCAGGCAAGGC
AGAAGCCAGATGGTTGTTCAAGACGATCTACGAACGCAGTGGCAGCGCCGGAGAGTTCAAGAAGTTCTGT
TTCACCGTGCGCAAGCTGATCGGGTCAAATGACCTGCCGGAGTACGATTTGAAGGAGGAGGCGGGGCAGG
CTGGCCCGATCCTAGTCATGCGCTACCGCAACCTGATCGAGGGCGAAGCATCCGCCGGTTCCTAATGTAC
GGAGCAGATGCTAGGGCAAATTGCCCTAGCAGGGGAAAAAGGTCGAAAAGGTCTCTTTCCTGTGGATAGC
ACGTACATTGGGAACCCAAAGCCGTACATTGGGAACCGGAACCCGTACATTGGGAACCCAAAGCCGTACA
TTGGGAACCGGTCACACATGTAAGTGACTGATATAAAAGAGAAAAAAGGCGATTTTTCCGCCTAAAACTC
TTTAAAACTTATTAAAACTCTTAAAACCCGCCTGGCCTGTGCATAACTGTCTGGCCAGCGCACAGCCGAA
GAGCTGCAAAAAGCGCCTACCCTTCGGTCGCTGCGCTCCCTACGCCCCGCCGCTTCGCGTCGGCCTATCG
CGGCCGCTGGCCGCTCAAAAATGGCTGGCCTACGGCCAGGCAATCTACCAGGGCGCGGACAAGCCGCGCC
GTCGCCACTCGACCGCCGGCGCCCACATCAAGGCACCCTGCCTCGCGCGTTTCGGTGATGACGGTGAAAA
CCTCTGACACATGCAGCTCCCGGAGACGGTCACAGCTTGTCTGTAAGCGGATGCCGGGAGCAGACAAGCC
CGTCAGGGCGCGTCAGCGGGTGTTGGCGGGTGTCGGGGCGCAGCCATGACCCAGTCACGTAGCGATAGCG
GAGTGTATACTGGCTTAACTATGCGGCATCAGAGCAGATTGTACTGAGAGTGCACCATATGCGGTGTGAA
ATACCGCACAGATGCGTAAGGAGAAAATACCGCATCAGGCGCTCTTCCGCTTCCTCGCTCACTGACTCGC
TGCGCTCGGTCGTTCGGCTGCGGCGAGCGGTATCAGCTCACTCAAAGGCGGTAATACGGTTATCCACAGA
ATCAGGGGATAACGCAGGAAAGAACATGTGAGCAAAAGGCCAGCAAAAGGCCAGGAACCGTAAAAAGGCC
GCGTTGCTGGCGTTTTTCCATAGGCTCCGCCCCCCTGACGAGCATCACAAAAATCGACGCTCAAGTCAGA
GGTGGCGAAACCCGACAGGACTATAAAGATACCAGGCGTTTCCCCCTGGAAGCTCCCTCGTGCGCTCTCC
TGTTCCGACCCTGCCGCTTACCGGATACCTGTCCGCCTTTCTCCCTTCGGGAAGCGTGGCGCTTTCTCAT
AGCTCACGCTGTAGGTATCTCAGTTCGGTGTAGGTCGTTCGCTCCAAGCTGGGCTGTGTGCACGAACCCC
CCGTTCAGCCCGACCGCTGCGCCTTATCCGGTAACTATCGTCTTGAGTCCAACCCGGTAAGACACGACTT
ATCGCCACTGGCAGCAGCCACTGGTAACAGGATTAGCAGAGCGAGGTATGTAGGCGGTGCTACAGAGTTC
TTGAAGTGGTGGCCTAACTACGGCTACACTAGAAGGACAGTATTTGGTATCTGCGCTCTGCTGAAGCCAG
TTACCTTCGGAAAAAGAGTTGGTAGCTCTTGATCCGGCAAACAAACCACCGCTGGTAGCGGTGGTTTTTT
TGTTTGCAAGCAGCAGATTACGCGCAGAAAAAAAGGATCTCAAGAAGATCCTTTGATCTTTTCTACGGGG
TCTGACGCTCAGTGGAACGAAAACTCACGTTAAGGGATTTTGGTCATGCATTCTAGGTACTAAAACAATT
CATCCAGTAAAATATAATATTTTATTTTCTCCCAATCAGGCTTGATCCCCAGTAAGTCAAAAAATAGCTC
GACATACTGTTCTTCCCCGATATCCTCCCTGATCGACCGGACGCAGAAGGCAATGTCATACCACTTGTCC
GCCCTGCCGCTTCTCCCAAGATCAATAAAGCCACTTACTTTGCCATCTTTCACAAAGATGTTGCTGTCTC
CCAGGTCGCCGTGGGAAAAGACAAGTTCCTCTTCGGGCTTTTCCGTCTTTAAAAAATCATACAGCTCGCG
CGGATCTTTAAATGGAGTGTCTTCTTCCCAGTTTTCGCAATCCACATCGGCCAGATCGTTATTCAGTAAG
TAATCCAATTCGGCTAAGCGGCTGTCTAAGCTATTCGTATAGGGACAATCCGATATGTCGATGGAGTGAA
AGAGCCTGATGCACTCCGCATACAGCTCGATAATCTTTTCAGGGCTTTGTTCATCTTCATACTCTTCCGA
GCAAAGGACGCCATCGGCCTCACTCATGAGCAGATTGCTCCAGCCATCATGCCGTTCAAAGTGCAGGACC
TTTGGAACAGGCAGCTTTCCTTCCAGCCATAGCATCATGTCCTTTTCCCGTTCCACATCATAGGTGGTCC
CTTTATACCGGCTGTCCGTCATTTTTAAATATAGGTTTTCATTTTCTCCCACCAGCTTATATACCTTAGC
AGGAGACATTCCTTCCGTATCTTTTACGCAGCGGTATTTTTCGATCAGTTTTTTCAATTCCGGTGATATT
CTCATTTTAGCCATTTATTATTTCCTTCCTCTTTTCTACAGTATTTAAAGATACCCCAAGAAGCTAATTA
TAACAAGACGAACTCCAATTCACTGTTCCTTGCATTCTAAAACCTTAAATACCAGAAAACAGCTTTTTCA
AAGTTGTTTTCAAAGTTGGCGTATAACATAGTATCGACGGAGCCGATTTTGAAACCGCGGTGATCACAGG
CAGCAACGCTCTGTCATCGTTACAATCAACATGCTACCCTCCGCGAGATCATCCGTGTTTCAAACCCGGC
AGCTTAGTTGCCGTTCTTCCGAATAGCATCGGTAACATGAGCAAAGTCTGCCGCCTTACAACGGCTCTCC
CGCTGACGCCGTCCCGGACTGATGGGCTGCCTGTATCGAGTGGTGATTTTGTGCCGAGCTGCCGGTCGGG
GAGCTGTTGGCTGGCTGGTGGCAGGATATATTGTGGTGTAAACAAATTGACGCTTAGACAACTTAATAAC
ACATTGCGGACGTTTTTAATGTACTGAATTAACGCCGAATTAATTCGGGGGATCTGGATTTTAGTACTGG
ATTTTGGTTTTAGGAATTAGAAATTTTATTGATAGAAGTATTTTACAAATACAAATACATACTAAGGGTT
TCTTATATGCTCAACACATGAGCGAAACCCTATAGGAACCCTAATTCCCTTATCTGGGAACTACTCACAC
ATTATTATGGAGAAACTCGAGCTTGTCGATCGACAGATCCGGTCGGCATCTACTCTATTTCTTTGCCCTC
GGACGAGTGCTGGGGCGTCGGTTTCCACTATCGGCGAGTACTTCTACACAGCCATCGGTCCAGACGGCCG
CGCTTCTGCGGGCGATTTGTGTACGCCCGACAGTCCCGGCTCCGGATCGGACGATTGCGTCGCATCGACC
CTGCGCCCAAGCTGCATCATCGAAATTGCCGTCAACCAAGCTCTGATAGAGTTGGTCAAGACCAATGCGG
AGCATATACGCCCGGAGTCGTGGCGATCCTGCAAGCTCCGGATGCCTCCGCTCGAAGTAGCGCGTCTGCT
GCTCCATACAAGCCAACCACGGCCTCCAGAAGAAGATGTTGGCGACCTCGTATTGGGAATCCCCGAACAT
CGCCTCGCTCCAGTCAATGACCGCTGTTATGCGGCCATTGTCCGTCAGGACATTGTTGGAGCCGAAATCC
GCGTGCACGAGGTGCCGGACTTCGGGGCAGTCCTCGGCCCAAAGCATCAGCTCATCGAGAGCCTGCGCGA
CGGACGCACTGACGGTGTCGTCCATCACAGTTTGCCAGTGATACACATGGGGATCAGCAATCGCGCATAT
GAAATCACGCCATGTAGTGTATTGACCGATTCCTTGCGGTCCGAATGGGCCGAACCCGCTCGTCTGGCTA
AGATCGGCCGCAGCGATCGCATCCATAGCCTCCGCGACCGGTTGTAGAACAGCGGGCAGTTCGGTTTCAG
GCAGGTCTTGCAACGTGACACCCTGTGCACGGCGGGAGATGCAATAGGTCAGGCTCTCGCTAAACTCCCC
AATGTCAAGCACTTCCGGAATCGGGAGCGCGGCCGATGCAAAGTGCCGATAAACATAACGATCTTTGTAG
AAACCATCGGCGCAGCTATTTACCCGCAGGACATATCCACGCCCTCCTACATCGAAGCTGAAAGCACGAG
ATTCTTCGCCCTCCGAGAGCTGCATCAGGTCGGAGACGCTGTCGAACTTTTCGATCAGAAACTTCTCGAC
AGACGTCGCGGTGAGTTCAGGCTTTTTCATATCTCATTGCCCCCCGGGATCTGCGAAAGCTCGAGAGAGA
TAGATTTGTAGAGAGAGACTGGTGATTTCAGCGTGTCCTCTCCAAATGAAATGAACTTCCTTATATAGAG
GAAGGTCTTGCGAAGGATAGTGGGATTGTGCGTCATCCCTTACGTCAGTGGAGATATCACATCAATCCAC
TTGCTTTGAAGACGTGGTTGGAACGTCTTCTTTTTCCACGATGCTCCTCGTGGGTGGGGGTCCATCTTTG
GGACCACTGTCGGCAGAGGCATCTTGAACGATAGCCTTTCCTTTATCGCAATGATGGCATTTGTAGGTGC
CACCTTCCTTTTCTACTGTCCTTTTGATGAAGTGACAGATAGCTGGGCAATGGAATCCGAGGAGGTTTCC
CGATATTACCCTTTGTTGAAAAGTCTCAATAGCCCTTTGGTCTTCTGAGACTGTATCTTTGATATTCTTG
GAGTAGACGAGAGTGTCGTGCTCCACCATGTTATCACATCAATCCACTTGCTTTGAAGACGTGGTTGGAA
CGTCTTCTTTTTCCACGATGCTCCTCGTGGGTGGGGGTCCATCTTTGGGACCACTGTCGGCAGAGGCATC
TTGAACGATAGCCTTTCCTTTATCGCAATGATGGCATTTGTAGGTGCCACCTTCCTTTTCTACTGTCCTT
TTGATGAAGTGACAGATAGCTGGGCAATGGAATCCGAGGAGGTTTCCCGATATTACCCTTTGTTGAAAAG
TCTCAATAGCCCTTTGGTCTTCTGAGACTGTATCTTTGATATTCTTGGAGTAGACGAGAGTGTCGTGCTC
CACCATGTTGGCAAGCTGCTCTAGCCAATACGCAAACCGCCTCTCCCCGCGCGTTGGCCGATTCATTAAT
GCAGCTGGCACGACAGGTTTCCCGACTGGAAAGCGGGCAGTGAGCGCAACGCAATTAATGTGAGTTAGCT
CACTCATTAGGCACCCCAGGCTTTACACTTTATGCTTCCGGCTCGTATGTTGTGTGGAATTGTGAGCGGA
TAACAATTTCACACAGGAAACAGCTATGACCATGATTACGAATTCGAGCTCGGTACCCGGGGATCCTCTA
GAGTCGACCTGCAGGCATGCAAGCTTGGCACTGGCCGTCGTTTTACAACGTCGTGACTGGGAAAACCCTG
GCGTTACCCAACTTAATCGCCTTGCAGCACATCCCCCTTTCGCCAGCTGGCGTAATAGCGAAGAGGCCCG
CACCGATCGCCCTTCCCAACAGTTGCGCAGCCTGAATGGCGAATGCTAGAGCAGCTTGAGCTTGGATCAG
ATTGTCGTTTCCCGCCTTCAGTTTAGCTTCATGGAGTCAAAGATTCAAATAGAGGACCTAACAGAACTCG
CCGTAAAGACTGGCGAACAGTTCATACAGAGTCTCTTACGACTCAATGACAAGAAGAAAATCTTCGTCAA
CATGGTGGAGCACGACACACTTGTCTACTCCAAAAATATCAAAGATACAGTCTCAGAAGACCAAAGGGCA
ATTGAGACTTTTCAACAAAGGGTAATATCCGGAAACCTCCTCGGATTCCATTGCCCAGCTATCTGTCACT
TTATTGTGAAGATAGTGGAAAAGGAAGGTGGCTCCTACAAATGCCATCATTGCGATAAAGGAAAGGCCAT
CGTTGAAGATGCCTCTGCCGACAGTGGTCCCAAAGATGGACCCCCACCCACGAGGAGCATCGTGGAAAAA
GAAGACGTTCCAACCACGTCTTCAAAGCAAGTGGATTGATGTGATATCTCCACTGACGTAAGGGATGACG
CACAATCCCACTATCCTTCGCAAGACCCTTCCTCTATATAAGGAAGTTCATTTCATTTGGAGAGAACACG
GGGGACTCTTGACCATGGTA
