>Addgene plasmid #84200 | Osa-pCAMBIA-1301-STTM171 | depositor partial sequence | sequence record 174487 | STTM171
CATTTGGAGAGGACAGCCCAAGCTTGATATTGGCGCCTAGGCTCAATCAGTTGTTGTTGTTATGGTCTAA
TTTAAATATGGTCTAAAGAAGAAGAATGATATTGGCACCTAGGCTCAATCAGAATTCGGTACGCTGAAAT
CACCAG
